Addgene plasmid #77556: DAPK3 gRNA (BRDN0001162354)
Purpose: 3rd generation lentiviral gRNA plasmid targeting human DAPK3
Depositing lab: John Doench & David Root. Depositing organization: Broad Institute. Publication: Optimized sgRNA design to maximize activity and minimize off-target effects of CRISPR-Cas9. Doench JG, Fusi N, Sullender M, Hegde M, Vaimberg EW, Donovan KF, Smith I, Tothova Z, Wilen C, Orchard R, Virgin HW, Listgarten J, Root DE. Nat Biotechnol. 2016 Jan 18. doi: 10.1038/nbt.3437. PubMed 26780180.
Backbone
  Vector backbone: lentiGuide-Puro
  Backbone manufacturer: Zhang Lab (Addgene plasmid # 52963)
  Vector type: Mammalian Expression, Lentiviral, CRISPR
  Selectable markers: Puromycin
Growth in bacteria
  Bacterial resistance: Ampicillin, 100 μg/mL
  Growth temperature: 37°C
  Growth strain: DH5alpha
  Copy number: High Copy
Gene/Insert
  Gene/Insert name: DAPK3 (alt names: DAPK3; NM_001348.2)
  gRNA/shRNA sequence: GCGGCCAGTTTGCGATCGTG
  Species: H. sapiens (human)
  Entrez Gene: DAPK3 (a.k.a. DLK, ZIP, ZIPK)
  Promoter: hU6
  Cloning method: Unknown
  Sequencing primers: 5′ U6-F; 3′ pS2-R
Terms and licenses: Academic/Nonprofit Terms; Industry Terms: Not Available to Industry
Depositor comments: The gRNA was designed to target the following Genbank reference sequence(s): NM_001348.2. Note that this plasmid does NOT contain Cas9. It should be used in conjunction with lentiCas9-Blast (Addgene #52962) or otherwise with cell lines already expressing Cas9. Browse the full kinome gRNA library at http://www.addgene.org/pooled-library/broadgpp-human-kinome/ or visit http://www.broadinstitute.org/rnai/public/ for detailed protocols and information.
How to cite: DAPK3 gRNA (BRDN0001162354) was a gift from John Doench & David Root (Addgene plasmid # 77556 ; http://n2t.net/addgene:77556 ; RRID:Addgene_77556)
