[The description below was written by a language model from this plasmid's Addgene catalogue record and pLannotate feature annotations shown in this document.]
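Description:
DAPK3 gRNA (BRDN0001162354) is a third-generation lentiviral CRISPR guide plasmid built on the lentiGuide-Puro backbone, carrying a single guide RNA directed against human DAPK3 (also known as DLK, ZIP or ZIPK), designed against the NM_001348.2 reference transcript. In bacteria it is maintained as a high-copy plasmid through a ColE1/pUC-type origin and selected with ampicillin via the β-lactamase gene. An f1 origin, an SV40 origin and leftover lac, T7 and T3 elements are also annotated in the backbone.

The viral portion runs from an RSV promoter fused to a truncated HIV-1 5' LTR, which makes genomic RNA production Tat-independent, through the Ψ packaging signal with a partial gag sequence and the Rev response element, to a self-inactivating ΔU3 3' LTR followed by an SV40 polyadenylation signal. Between the LTRs sit two expression units. A human U6 RNA polymerase III promoter drives the targeting spacer joined to the Streptococcus pyogenes Cas9 guide scaffold. After a central polypurine tract, an EF-1α core promoter with its intron A drives puromycin N-acetyltransferase for selection of transduced mammalian cells, and a WPRE enhances transcript expression.

The plasmid does not encode Cas9, so it must be paired with a separate Cas9 vector such as lentiCas9-Blast or used in cells that already express Cas9. It corresponds to one guide from a human kinome gRNA library built with optimized sgRNA design rules. It is suited to packaging into lentivirus for knockout of DAPK3 in human cells.
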