Features (pLannotate 1.2.2; 29 found; start..end, strand, type, name):
     14..80      +  CDS            small t antigen (fragment): SV40 (simian virus 40) small t antigen
    106..317     +  promoter       EF-1α core promoter: core promoter for human elongation factor EF-1α
    318..1256    +  intron         EF-1α intron A: intron upstream of the start codon of human EF-1α
   1278..1877    +  CDS            PuroR (fragment): puromycin N-acetyltransferase; pac from Streptomyces; confers resistance to puromycin
   1893..2481    +  misc_feature   WPRE: woodchuck hepatitis virus posttranscriptional regulatory element
   2532..2551    +  misc_feature   cPPT/CTS (fragment): central polypurine tract and central termination sequence of HIV-1
   2553..2786    +  LTR            3' LTR (ΔU3): self-inactivating 3' long terminal repeat (LTR) from HIV-1
   2864..2985    +  polyA_signal   SV40 poly(A) signal: SV40 polyadenylation signal
   3025..3160    +  rep_origin     SV40 ori: SV40 origin of replication
   3181..3199    -  promoter       T7 promoter: promoter for bacteriophage T7 RNA polymerase
   3207..3362    +  CDS            lacZα (fragment): LacZα fragment of β-galactosidase; lacZ fragment
   3367..3795    +  rep_origin     f1 ori (sequence partly withheld): f1 bacteriophage origin of replication; arrow indicates direction of (+) strand synthesis
   3848..3952    +  promoter       AmpR promoter: bla
   3953..4813    +  CDS            AmpR: β-lactamase; bla; confers resistance to ampicillin, carbenicillin, and related antibiotics
   4984..5572    +  rep_origin     ori: high-copy-number ColE1/pMB1/pBR322/pUC origin of replication
   5755..5847    +  CDS            lacI (fragment): lac repressor; lacI; The lac repressor binds to the lac operator to inhibit transcription in E. coli. This inhibition can be relieved by adding lactose or isopropyl-β-D-thiogalactopyranoside (IPTG).
   5860..5881    +  protein_bind   CAP binding site: CAP binding activates transcription in the presence of cAMP. E. coli catabolite activator protein
   5896..5926    +  promoter       lac promoter: promoter for the E. coli lac operon
   5934..5950    +  protein_bind   lac operator: The lac repressor binds to the lac operator to inhibit transcription in E. coli. This inhibition can be relieved by adding lactose or isopropyl-β-D-thiogalactopyranoside (IPTG). lac repressor encoded by lacI
   5995..6013    +  promoter       T3 promoter: promoter for bacteriophage T3 RNA polymerase
   6041..6267    +  promoter       RSV promoter: Rous sarcoma virus enhancer/promoter
   6268..6448    +  LTR            5' LTR (truncated): truncated 5' long terminal repeat (LTR) from HIV-1
   6495..6620    +  misc_feature   HIV-1 Ψ: packaging signal of human immunodeficiency virus type 1
   6604..6967    +  CDS            HIV-1 gag (fragment): gag protein from human immunodeficiency virus 1; gag
   7113..7346    +  misc_feature   RRE: The Rev response element (RRE) of HIV-1 allows for Rev-dependent mRNA export from the nucleus to the cytoplasm.
   7723..7749    +  CDS            Rev (fragment): human immunodeficiency virus 1 (HIV-1) Rev protein; rev; enhances nuclear export of unspliced and incompletely spliced viral mRNAs
   7753..7993    +  promoter       U6 promoter: RNA polymerase III promoter for human U6 snRNA
   8023..8098    +  misc_RNA       gRNA scaffold: guide RNA scaffold for the Streptococcus pyogenes CRISPR/Cas9 system
   8154..8271    +  misc_feature   cPPT/CTS: central polypurine tract and central termination sequence of HIV-1
>Addgene plasmid #77556 | DAPK3 gRNA (BRDN0001162354) | addgene full sequence | sequence record 187990 | Addgene Assembled Sequence
CCCGGGTGCAAAGATGGATAAAGTTTTAAACAGAGAGGAATCTTTGCAGCTAATGGACCTTCTAGGTCTT
GAAAGGAGTGGGAATTGGCTCCGGTGCCCGTCAGTGGGCAGAGCGCACATCGCCCACAGTCCCCGAGAAG
TTGGGGGGAGGGGTCGGCAATTGATCCGGTGCCTAGAGAAGGTGGCGCGGGGTAAACTGGGAAAGTGATG
TCGTGTACTGGCTCCGCCTTTTTCCCGAGGGTGGGGGAGAACCGTATATAAGTGCAGTAGTCGCCGTGAA
CGTTCTTTTTCGCAACGGGTTTGCCGCCAGAACACAGGTAAGTGCCGTGTGTGGTTCCCGCGGGCCTGGC
CTCTTTACGGGTTATGGCCCTTGCGTGCCTTGAATTACTTCCACCTGGCTGCAGTACGTGATTCTTGATC
CCGAGCTTCGGGTTGGAAGTGGGTGGGAGAGTTCGAGGCCTTGCGCTTAAGGAGCCCCTTCGCCTCGTGC
TTGAGTTGAGGCCTGGCCTGGGCGCTGGGGCCGCCGCGTGCGAATCTGGTGGCACCTTCGCGCCTGTCTC
GCTGCTTTCGATAAGTCTCTAGCCATTTAAAATTTTTGATGACCTGCTGCGACGCTTTTTTTCTGGCAAG
ATAGTCTTGTAAATGCGGGCCAAGATCTGCACACTGGTATTTCGGTTTTTGGGGCCGCGGGCGGCGACGG
GGCCCGTGCGTCCCAGCGCACATGTTCGGCGAGGCGGGGCCTGCGAGCGCGGCCACCGAGAATCGGACGG
GGGTAGTCTCAAGCTGGCCGGCCTGCTCTGGTGCCTGGCCTCGCGCCGCCGTGTATCGCCCCGCCCTGGG
CGGCAAGGCTGGCCCGGTCGGCACCAGTTGCGTGAGCGGAAAGATGGCCGCTTCCCGGCCCTGCTGCAGG
GAGCTCAAAATGGAGGACGCGGCGCTCGGGAGAGCGGGCGGGTGAGTCACCCACACAAAGGAAAAGGGCC
TTTCCGTCCTCAGCCGTCGCTTCATGTGACTCCACGGAGTACCGGGCGCCGTCCAGGCACCTCGATTAGT
TCTCGAGCTTTTGGAGTACGTCGTCTTTAGGTTGGGGGGAGGGGTTTTATGCGATGGAGTTTCCCCACAC
TGAGTGGGTGGAGACTGAAGTTAGGCCAGCTTGGCACTTGATGTAATTCTCCTTGGAATTTGCCCTTTTT
GAGTTTGGATCTTGGTTCATTCTCAAGCCTCAGACAGTGGTTCAAAGTTTTTTTCTTCCATTTCAGGTGT
CGTGACGTACGGCCACCATGACCGAGTACAAGCCCACGGTGCGCCTCGCCACCCGCGACGACGTCCCCAG
GGCCGTACGCACCCTCGCCGCCGCGTTCGCCGACTACCCCGCCACGCGCCACACCGTCGATCCGGACCGC
CACATCGAGCGGGTCACCGAGCTGCAAGAACTCTTCCTCACGCGCGTCGGGCTCGACATCGGCAAGGTGT
GGGTCGCGGACGACGGCGCCGCCGTGGCGGTCTGGACCACGCCGGAGAGCGTCGAAGCGGGGGCGGTGTT
CGCCGAGATCGGCCCGCGCATGGCCGAGTTGAGCGGTTCCCGGCTGGCCGCGCAGCAACAGATGGAAGGC
CTCCTGGCGCCGCACCGGCCCAAGGAGCCCGCGTGGTTCCTGGCCACCGTCGGAGTCTCGCCCGACCACC
AGGGCAAGGGTCTGGGCAGCGCCGTCGTGCTCCCCGGAGTGGAGGCGGCCGAGCGCGCCGGGGTGCCCGC
CTTCCTGGAGACCTCCGCGCCCCGCAACCTCCCCTTCTACGAGCGGCTCGGCTTCACCGTCACCGCCGAC
GTCGAGGTGCCCGAAGGACCGCGCACCTGGTGCATGACCCGCAAGCCCGGTGCCTGAACGCGTTAAGTCG
ACAATCAACCTCTGGATTACAAAATTTGTGAAAGATTGACTGGTATTCTTAACTATGTTGCTCCTTTTAC
GCTATGTGGATACGCTGCTTTAATGCCTTTGTATCATGCTATTGCTTCCCGTATGGCTTTCATTTTCTCC
TCCTTGTATAAATCCTGGTTGCTGTCTCTTTATGAGGAGTTGTGGCCCGTTGTCAGGCAACGTGGCGTGG
TGTGCACTGTGTTTGCTGACGCAACCCCCACTGGTTGGGGCATTGCCACCACCTGTCAGCTCCTTTCCGG
GACTTTCGCTTTCCCCCTCCCTATTGCCACGGCGGAACTCATCGCCGCCTGCCTTGCCCGCTGCTGGACA
GGGGCTCGGCTGTTGGGCACTGACAATTCCGTGGTGTTGTCGGGGAAATCATCGTCCTTTCCTTGGCTGC
TCGCCTGTGTTGCCACCTGGATTCTGCGCGGGACGTCCTTCTGCTACGTCCCTTCGGCCCTCAATCCAGC
GGACCTTCCTTCCCGCGGCCTGCTGCCGGCTCTGCGGCCTCTTCCGCGTCTTCGCCTTCGCCCTCAGACG
AGTCGGATCTCCCTTTGGGCCGCCTCCCCGCGTCGACTTTAAGACCAATGACTTACAAGGCAGCTGTAGA
TCTTAGCCACTTTTTAAAAGAAAAGGGGGGACTGGAAGGGCTAATTCACTCCCAACGAAGACAAGATCTG
CTTTTTGCTTGTACTGGGTCTCTCTGGTTAGACCAGATCTGAGCCTGGGAGCTCTCTGGCTAACTAGGGA
ACCCACTGCTTAAGCCTCAATAAAGCTTGCCTTGAGTGCTTCAAGTAGTGTGTGCCCGTCTGTTGTGTGA
CTCTGGTAACTAGAGATCCCTCAGACCCTTTTAGTCAGTGTGGAAAATCTCTAGCAGTACGTATAGTAGT
TCATGTCATCTTATTATTCAGTATTTATAACTTGCAAAGAAATGAATATCAGAGAGTGAGAGGAACTTGT
TTATTGCAGCTTATAATGGTTACAAATAAAGCAATAGCATCACAAATTTCACAAATAAAGCATTTTTTTC
ACTGCATTCTAGTTGTGGTTTGTCCAAACTCATCAATGTATCTTATCATGTCTGGCTCTAGCTATCCCGC
CCCTAACTCCGCCCATCCCGCCCCTAACTCCGCCCAGTTCCGCCCATTCTCCGCCCCATGGCTGACTAAT
TTTTTTTATTTATGCAGAGGCCGAGGCCGCCTCGGCCTCTGAGCTATTCCAGAAGTAGTGAGGAGGCTTT
TTTGGAGGCCTAGGGACGTACCCAATTCGCCCTATAGTGAGTCGTATTACGCGCGCTCACTGGCCGTCGT
TTTACAACGTCGTGACTGGGAAAACCCTGGCGTTACCCAACTTAATCGCCTTGCAGCACATCCCCCTTTC
GCCAGCTGGCGTAATAGCGAAGAGGCCCGCACCGATCGCCCTTCCCAACAGTTGCGCAGCCTGAATGGCG
AATGGG
[124 nt withheld, positions 3367-3490]
C
[91 nt withheld, positions 3492-3582]
A
[49 nt withheld, positions 3584-3632]
CCTTTGACGTTGGAGTCCACGTTCTTT
[37 nt withheld, positions 3660-3696]
ACCCTATCTCGGTCTATTCTTTTGATTTATAAGGGATTTTGCCGATTTCGGCCTATTGGTTAAAAAATGA
GCTGATTTAACAAAAATTTAACGCGAATTTTAACAAAATATTAACGCTTACAATTTAGGTGGCACTTTTC
GGGGAAATGTGCGCGGAACCCCTATTTGTTTATTTTTCTAAATACATTCAAATATGTATCCGCTCATGAG
ACAATAACCCTGATAAATGCTTCAATAATATTGAAAAAGGAAGAGTATGAGTATTCAACATTTCCGTGTC
GCCCTTATTCCCTTTTTTGCGGCATTTTGCCTTCCTGTTTTTGCTCACCCAGAAACGCTGGTGAAAGTAA
AAGATGCTGAAGATCAGTTGGGTGCACGAGTGGGTTACATCGAACTGGATCTCAACAGCGGTAAGATCCT
TGAGAGTTTTCGCCCCGAAGAACGTTTTCCAATGATGAGCACTTTTAAAGTTCTGCTATGTGGCGCGGTA
TTATCCCGTATTGACGCCGGGCAAGAGCAACTCGGTCGCCGCATACACTATTCTCAGAATGACTTGGTTG
AGTACTCACCAGTCACAGAAAAGCATCTTACGGATGGCATGACAGTAAGAGAATTATGCAGTGCTGCCAT
AACCATGAGTGATAACACTGCGGCCAACTTACTTCTGACAACGATCGGAGGACCGAAGGAGCTAACCGCT
TTTTTGCACAACATGGGGGATCATGTAACTCGCCTTGATCGTTGGGAACCGGAGCTGAATGAAGCCATAC
CAAACGACGAGCGTGACACCACGATGCCTGTAGCAATGGCAACAACGTTGCGCAAACTATTAACTGGCGA
ACTACTTACTCTAGCTTCCCGGCAACAATTAATAGACTGGATGGAGGCGGATAAAGTTGCAGGACCACTT
CTGCGCTCGGCCCTTCCGGCTGGCTGGTTTATTGCTGATAAATCTGGAGCCGGTGAGCGTGGGTCTCGCG
GTATCATTGCAGCACTGGGGCCAGATGGTAAGCCCTCCCGTATCGTAGTTATCTACACGACGGGGAGTCA
GGCAACTATGGATGAACGAAATAGACAGATCGCTGAGATAGGTGCCTCACTGATTAAGCATTGGTAACTG
TCAGACCAAGTTTACTCATATATACTTTAGATTGATTTAAAACTTCATTTTTAATTTAAAAGGATCTAGG
TGAAGATCCTTTTTGATAATCTCATGACCAAAATCCCTTAACGTGAGTTTTCGTTCCACTGAGCGTCAGA
CCCCGTAGAAAAGATCAAAGGATCTTCTTGAGATCCTTTTTTTCTGCGCGTAATCTGCTGCTTGCAAACA
AAAAAACCACCGCTACCAGCGGTGGTTTGTTTGCCGGATCAAGAGCTACCAACTCTTTTTCCGAAGGTAA
CTGGCTTCAGCAGAGCGCAGATACCAAATACTGTTCTTCTAGTGTAGCCGTAGTTAGGCCACCACTTCAA
GAACTCTGTAGCACCGCCTACATACCTCGCTCTGCTAATCCTGTTACCAGTGGCTGCTGCCAGTGGCGAT
AAGTCGTGTCTTACCGGGTTGGACTCAAGACGATAGTTACCGGATAAGGCGCAGCGGTCGGGCTGAACGG
GGGGTTCGTGCACACAGCCCAGCTTGGAGCGAACGACCTACACCGAACTGAGATACCTACAGCGTGAGCT
ATGAGAAAGCGCCACGCTTCCCGAAGGGAGAAAGGCGGACAGGTATCCGGTAAGCGGCAGGGTCGGAACA
GGAGAGCGCACGAGGGAGCTTCCAGGGGGAAACGCCTGGTATCTTTATAGTCCTGTCGGGTTTCGCCACC
TCTGACTTGAGCGTCGATTTTTGTGATGCTCGTCAGGGGGGCGGAGCCTATGGAAAAACGCCAGCAACGC
GGCCTTTTTACGGTTCCTGGCCTTTTGCTGGCCTTTTGCTCACATGTTCTTTCCTGCGTTATCCCCTGAT
TCTGTGGATAACCGTATTACCGCCTTTGAGTGAGCTGATACCGCTCGCCGCAGCCGAACGACCGAGCGCA
GCGAGTCAGTGAGCGAGGAAGCGGAAGAGCGCCCAATACGCAAACCGCCTCTCCCCGCGCGTTGGCCGAT
TCATTAATGCAGCTGGCACGACAGGTTTCCCGACTGGAAAGCGGGCAGTGAGCGCAACGCAATTAATGTG
AGTTAGCTCACTCATTAGGCACCCCAGGCTTTACACTTTATGCTTCCGGCTCGTATGTTGTGTGGAATTG
TGAGCGGATAACAATTTCACACAGGAAACAGCTATGACCATGATTACGCCAAGCGCGCAATTAACCCTCA
CTAAAGGGAACAAAAGCTGGAGCTGCAAGCTTAATGTAGTCTTATGCAATACTCTTGTAGTCTTGCAACA
TGGTAACGATGAGTTAGCAACATGCCTTACAAGGAGAGAAAAAGCACCGTGCATGCCGATTGGTGGAAGT
AAGGTGGTACGATCGTGCCTTATTAGGAAGGCAACAGACGGGTCTGACATGGATTGGACGAACCACTGAA
TTGCCGCATTGCAGAGATATTGTATTTAAGTGCCTAGCTCGATACATAAACGGGTCTCTCTGGTTAGACC
AGATCTGAGCCTGGGAGCTCTCTGGCTAACTAGGGAACCCACTGCTTAAGCCTCAATAAAGCTTGCCTTG
AGTGCTTCAAGTAGTGTGTGCCCGTCTGTTGTGTGACTCTGGTAACTAGAGATCCCTCAGACCCTTTTAG
TCAGTGTGGAAAATCTCTAGCAGTGGCGCCCGAACAGGGACTTGAAAGCGAAAGGGAAACCAGAGGAGCT
CTCTCGACGCAGGACTCGGCTTGCTGAAGCGCGCACGGCAAGAGGCGAGGGGCGGCGACTGGTGAGTACG
CCAAAAATTTTGACTAGCGGAGGCTAGAAGGAGAGAGATGGGTGCGAGAGCGTCAGTATTAAGCGGGGGA
GAATTAGATCGCGATGGGAAAAAATTCGGTTAAGGCCAGGGGGAAAGAAAAAATATAAATTAAAACATAT
AGTATGGGCAAGCAGGGAGCTAGAACGATTCGCAGTTAATCCTGGCCTGTTAGAAACATCAGAAGGCTGT
AGACAAATACTGGGACAGCTACAACCATCCCTTCAGACAGGATCAGAAGAACTTAGATCATTATATAATA
CAGTAGCAACCCTCTATTGTGTGCATCAAAGGATAGAGATAAAAGACACCAAGGAAGCTTTAGACAAGAT
AGAGGAAGAGCAAAACAAAAGTAAGACCACCGCACAGCAAGCGGCCGCTGATCTTCAGACCTGGAGGAGG
AGATATGAGGGACAATTGGAGAAGTGAATTATATAAATATAAAGTAGTAAAAATTGAACCATTAGGAGTA
GCACCCACCAAGGCAAAGAGAAGAGTGGTGCAGAGAGAAAAAAGAGCAGTGGGAATAGGAGCTTTGTTCC
TTGGGTTCTTGGGAGCAGCAGGAAGCACTATGGGCGCAGCGTCAATGACGCTGACGGTACAGGCCAGACA
ATTATTGTCTGGTATAGTGCAGCAGCAGAACAATTTGCTGAGGGCTATTGAGGCGCAACAGCATCTGTTG
CAACTCACAGTCTGGGGCATCAAGCAGCTCCAGGCAAGAATCCTGGCTGTGGAAAGATACCTAAAGGATC
AACAGCTCCTGGGGATTTGGGGTTGCTCTGGAAAACTCATTTGCACCACTGCTGTGCCTTGGAATGCTAG
TTGGAGTAATAAATCTCTGGAACAGATTTGGAATCACACGACCTGGATGGAGTGGGACAGAGAAATTAAC
AATTACACAAGCTTAATACACTCCTTAATTGAAGAATCGCAAAACCAGCAAGAAAAGAATGAACAAGAAT
TATTGGAATTAGATAAATGGGCAAGTTTGTGGAATTGGTTTAACATAACAAATTGGCTGTGGTATATAAA
ATTATTCATAATGATAGTAGGAGGCTTGGTAGGTTTAAGAATAGTTTTTGCTGTACTTTCTATAGTGAAT
AGAGTTAGGCAGGGATATTCACCATTATCGTTTCAGACCCACCTCCCAACCCCGAGGGGACCCAGAGAGG
GCCTATTTCCCATGATTCCTTCATATTTGCATATACGATACAAGGCTGTTAGAGAGATAATTAGAATTAA
TTTGACTGTAAACACAAAGATATTAGTACAAAATACGTGACGTAGAAAGTAATAATTTCTTGGGTAGTTT
GCAGTTTTAAAATTATGTTTTAAAATGGACTATCATATGCTTACCGTAACTTGAAAGTATTTCGATTTCT
TGGCTTTATATATCTTGTGGAAAGGACGAAACACCGGCGGCCAGTTTGCGATCGTGGTTTTAGAGCTAGA
AATAGCAAGTTAAAATAAGGCTAGTCCGTTATCAACTTGAAAAAGTGGCACCGAGTCGGTGCTTTTTTAA
GCTTGGCGTAACTAGATCTTGAGACAAATGGCAGTATTCATCCACAATTTTAAAAGAAAAGGGGGGATTG
GGGGGTACAGTGCAGGGGAAAGAATAGTAGACATAATAGCAACAGACATACAAACTAAAGAATTACAAAA
ACAAATTACAAAAATTCAAAATTTTCGGGTTTATTACAGGGACAGCAGAGATCCACTTTGGCGCCGGCTC
GAGGGGG
