>Addgene plasmid #77556 | DAPK3 gRNA (BRDN0001162354) | depositor partial sequence | sequence record 145016 | Target Sequence
GCGGCCAGTTTGCGATCGTG
