>Addgene plasmid #77556 | DAPK3 gRNA (BRDN0001162354) | addgene partial sequence | sequence record 187989 | hU6-F
GTAGAAAGTAATAATTTCTTGGGTAGTTTGCAGTTTTAAAATTATGTTTTAAAATGGACTATCATATGCT
TACCGTAACTTGAAAGTATTTCGATTTCTTGGCTTTATATATCTTGTGGAAAGGACGAAACACCGGCGGC
CAGTTTGCGATCGTGGTTTTAGAGCTAGAAATAGCAAGTTAAAATAAGGCTAGTCCGTTATCAACTTGAA
AAAGTGGCACCGAGTCGGTGCTTTTTTAAGCTTGGCGTAACTAGATCTTGAGACAAATGGCAGTATTCAT
CCACAATTTTAAAAGAAAAGGGGGGATTGGGGGGTACAGTGCAGGGGAAAGAATAGTAGACATAATAGCA
ACAGACATACAAACTAAAGAATTACAAAAACAAATTACAAAAATTCAAAATTTTCGGGTTTATTACAGGG
ACAGCAGAGATCCACTTTGGCGCCGGCTCGAGGGGGCCCGGGTGCAAAGATGGATAAAGTTTTAAACAGA
GAGGAATCTTTGCAGCTAATGGACCTTCTAGGTCTTGAAAGGAGTGGGAATTGGCTCCGGTGCCCGTCAG
TGGGCAGAGC
